Addgene plasmid #66018: I13453 (pBAD)_FB
Purpose: MoClo Basic Part: Controllable promoter - pBAD - araC regulated (pBAD promoter, inducible by expression of AraC, C0080) [F:I13453:B]
Depositing lab: Douglas Densmore. Depositing organization: Boston University Main Campus. Publication: CIDAR MoClo: Improved MoClo Assembly Standard and New E. coli Part Library Enable Rapid Combinatorial Design for Synthetic and Traditional Biology. Iverson SV, Haddock TL, Beal J, Densmore DM. ACS Synth Biol. 2016 Jan 15;5(1):99-103. doi: 10.1021/acssynbio.5b00124. Epub 2015 Nov 4. PubMed 26479688.
Backbone
  Vector backbone: DVA
  Vector type: Synthetic Biology
Growth in bacteria
  Bacterial resistance: Ampicillin, 100 μg/mL
  Growth temperature: 37°C
  Growth strain: DH5alpha
  Copy number: Unknown
Gene/Insert
  Gene/Insert name: Controllable promoter (alt name: Basic Part - Promoter)
  Species: Synthetic
  Cloning method: Unknown
Terms and licenses: Academic/Nonprofit Terms; Industry Terms: Not Available to Industry
How to cite: I13453 (pBAD)_FB was a gift from Douglas Densmore (Addgene plasmid # 66018 ; http://n2t.net/addgene:66018 ; RRID:Addgene_66018)
