[The description below was written by a language model from this plasmid's Addgene catalogue record and pLannotate feature annotations shown in this document.]
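Description:
I13453 (pBAD)_FB is a small (2,238 bp) synthetic-biology plasmid from the CIDAR MoClo E. coli part library, carrying a single Level 0 "basic part" in the DVA destination vector backbone. It is propagated in E. coli using a high-copy ColE1/pMB1/pUC-type origin of replication and selected with ampicillin through a β-lactamase gene driven by its native bla promoter. The catalogue lists the copy number as unknown, although the annotated origin is of the high-copy type. The backbone also retains BioBrick prefix and suffix sequences flanking the part position, and a putative bacterial transcription terminator sits just upstream of the prefix, which would help insulate the part from read-through transcription from the backbone.

The payload is the controllable promoter part I13453, annotated as a fragment of the araBAD (pBAD) promoter of the E. coli L-arabinose operon. The plasmid contains the promoter only; no araC gene is annotated, and the record notes that regulation depends on AraC supplied separately (part C0080). There is no downstream coding sequence, ribosome binding site or reporter, as expected for a stand-alone promoter module. The "FB" suffix and the [F:I13453:B] notation indicate that the part is flanked by MoClo fusion sites F and B, the overhangs that determine its position and neighbours when parts are joined by Golden Gate-style Type IIS assembly, although the fusion sites and enzyme recognition sites are not annotated in the feature table. The construct serves as a source of an AraC-regulated promoter for combinatorial assembly of multi-part transcription units and genetic circuits in E. coli.
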