Features (pLannotate 1.2.2; 7 found; start..end, strand, type, name):
      5..115     +  promoter       araBAD promoter (fragment): araBAD; promoter of the L-arabinose operon of E. coli; the araC regulatory gene is transcribed in the opposite direction (Guzman et al., 1995)
    146..166     +  misc_feature   BioBrick suffix: universal suffix for all parts
    343..931     -  rep_origin     ori: high-copy-number ColE1/pMB1/pBR322/pUC origin of replication
   1102..1962    -  CDS            AmpR: β-lactamase; bla; confers resistance to ampicillin, carbenicillin, and related antibiotics
   1963..2067    -  promoter       AmpR promoter: bla
   2157..2200    -  terminator     bacterial terminator: putative bacterial transcription terminator
   2203..2224    +  misc_feature   BioBrick prefix: BioBrick prefix for parts that do not start with "ATG"
>Addgene plasmid #66018 | I13453 (pBAD)_FB | depositor full sequence | sequence record 114141 | I13453 (pBAD)_FB sequence 2238 bps
CGCTACATTGATTATTTGCACGGCGTCACACTTTGCTATGCCATAGCATTTTTATCCATAAGATTAGCGG
ATCCTACCTGACGCTTTTTATCGCAACTCTCTACTGTTTCTCCATACCGTTTTTTTGGGCTAGCTACTAG
AGACCTACTAGTAGCGGCCGCTGCAGGCTTCCTCGCTCACTGACTCGCTGCGCTCGGTCGTTCGGCTGCG
GCGAGCGGTATCAGCTCACTCAAAGGCGGTAATACGGTTATCCACAGAATCAGGGGATAACGCAGGAAAG
AACATGTGAGCAAAAGGCCAGCAAAAGGCCAGGAACCGTAAAAAGGCCGCGTTGCTGGCGTTTTTCCACA
GGCTCCGCCCCCCTGACGAGCATCACAAAAATCGACGCTCAAGTCAGAGGTGGCGAAACCCGACAGGACT
ATAAAGATACCAGGCGTTTCCCCCTGGAAGCTCCCTCGTGCGCTCTCCTGTTCCGACCCTGCCGCTTACC
GGATACCTGTCCGCCTTTCTCCCTTCGGGAAGCGTGGCGCTTTCTCATAGCTCACGCTGTAGGTATCTCA
GTTCGGTGTAGGTCGTTCGCTCCAAGCTGGGCTGTGTGCACGAACCCCCCGTTCAGCCCGACCGCTGCGC
CTTATCCGGTAACTATCGTCTTGAGTCCAACCCGGTAAGACACGACTTATCGCCACTGGCAGCAGCCACT
GGTAACAGGATTAGCAGAGCGAGGTATGTAGGCGGTGCTACAGAGTTCTTGAAGTGGTGGCCTAACTACG
GCTACACTAGAAGAACAGTATTTGGTATCTGCGCTCTGCTGAAGCCAGTTACCTTCGGAAAAAGAGTTGG
TAGCTCTTGATCCGGCAAACAAACCACCGCTGGTAGCGGTGGTTTTTTTGTTTGCAAGCAGCAGATTACG
CGCAGAAAAAAAGGATCTCAAGAAGATCCTTTGATCTTTTCTACGGGGTCTGACGCTCAGTGGAACGAAA
ACTCACGTTAAGGGATTTTGGTCATGAGATTATCAAAAAGGATCTTCACCTAGATCCTTTTAAATTAAAA
ATGAAGTTTTAAATCAATCTAAAGTATATATGAGTAAACTTGGTCTGACAGTTACCAATGCTTAATCAGT
GAGGCACCTATCTCAGCGATCTGTCTATTTCGTTCATCCATAGTTGCCTGACTCCCCGTCGTGTAGATAA
CTACGATACGGGAGGGCTTACCATCTGGCCCCAGTGCTGCAATGATACCGCGCGACCCACGCTCACCGGC
TCCAGATTTATCAGCAATAAACCAGCCAGCCGGAAGGGCCGAGCGCAGAAGTGGTCCTGCAACTTTATCC
GCCTCCATCCAGTCTATTAATTGTTGCCGGGAAGCTAGAGTAAGTAGTTCGCCAGTTAATAGTTTGCGCA
ACGTTGTTGCCATTGCTACAGGCATCGTGGTGTCACGCTCGTCGTTTGGTATGGCTTCATTCAGCTCCGG
TTCCCAACGATCAAGGCGAGTTACATGATCCCCCATGTTGTGCAAAAAAGCGGTTAGCTCCTTCGGTCCT
CCGATCGTTGTCAGAAGTAAGTTGGCCGCAGTGTTATCACTCATGGTTATGGCAGCACTGCATAATTCTC
TTACTGTCATGCCATCCGTAAGATGCTTTTCTGTGACTGGTGAGTACTCAACCAAGTCATTCTGAGAATA
GTGTATGCGGCGACCGAGTTGCTCTTGCCCGGCGTCAATACGGGATAATACCGCGCCACATAGCAGAACT
TTAAAAGTGCTCATCATTGGAAAACGTTCTTCGGGGCGAAAACTCTCAAGGATCTTACCGCTGTTGAGAT
CCAGTTCGATGTAACCCACTCGTGCACCCAACTGATCTTCAGCATCTTTTACTTTCACCAGCGTTTCTGG
GTGAGCAAAAACAGGAAGGCAAAATGCCGCAAAAAAGGGAATAAGGGCGACACGGAAATGTTGAATACTC
ATACTCTTCCTTTTTCAATATTATTGAAGCATTTATCAGGGTTATTGTCTCATGAGCGGATACATATTTG
AATGTATTTAGAAAAATAAACAAATAGGGGTTCCGCGCACATTTCCCCGAAAAGTGCCACCTGACGTCTA
AGAAACCATTATTATCATGACATTAACCTATAAAAATAGGCGTATCACGAGGCAGAATTTCAGATAAAAA
AAATCCTTAGCTTTCGCTAAGGATGATTTCTGGAATTCGCGGCCGCTTCTAGAGACTAGTGGGTCTCA
