>Addgene plasmid #66018 | I13453 (pBAD)_FB | addgene partial sequence | sequence record 114140 | MoCloR 5'-gccacctgacgtctaagaaacc-3'
ATAGGCGTATCACGAGGCAGAATTTCAGATAAAAAAAATCCTTAGCTTTCGCTAAGGATGATTTCTGGAA
TTCGCGGCCGCTTCTAGAGACTAGTGGGTCTCACGCTACATTGATTATTTGCACGGCGTCACACTTTGCT
ATGCCATAGCATTTTTATCCATAAGATTAGCGGATCCTACCTGACGCTTTTTATCGCAACTCTCTACTGT
TTCTCCATACCGTTTTTTTGGGCTAGCTACTAGAGACCTACTAGTAGCGGCCGCTGCAGGCTTCCTCGCT
CACTGACTCGCTGCGCTCGGTCGTTCGGCTGCGGCGAGCGGTATCAGCTCACTCAAAGGCGGTAATACGG
TTATCCACAGAATCAGGGGATAACGCAGGAAAGAACATGTGAGCAAAAGGCCAGCAAAAGGCCAGGAACC
GTAAAAAGGCCGCGTTGCTGGCGTTTTTCCACAGGCTCCGCCCCCCTGACGAGCATCACAAAAATCGACG
CTCAAGTCAGAGGTGGCGAAACCCGACAGGACTATAAAGATACCAGGCGTTTCCCCCTGGAAGCTCCCTC
GTGCGCTCTCCTGTTCCGACCCTGCCGCTTACCGGATACCTGTCCGCCTTTCTCCCTTCGGGAAGCGTGG
CGCTTTCTCATAGCTCACGCTGTAGGTATCTCAGTTCGGTGTAGGTCGTTCGCTCCAAGCTGGGCTGTGT
GCACGAACCCCCCGTTCAGCCCGACCGCTGCGCCTTATCCGGTAACTATCGTCTTGAGTCCAACCCGGTA
AGACACGACTTATCGCCACTGGCAGCAGCCACTGGTAACAGGATTAGCAGAGCGAGGTATGTAGGCGGTG
CTACAGAGTTCTTGAAGTGGTGGCCTAACTACGGCTACACTAG
